Addgene plasmid #13899: RCAS(B) mScx (CT#1035)
Depositing lab: Cliff Tabin. Depositing organization: Harvard Medical School. Publication: A somitic compartment of tendon progenitors. Brent AE, Schweitzer R, Tabin CJ. Cell. 2003 Apr 18. 113(2):235-48. 10.1016/S0092-8674(03)00268-X PubMed 12705871.
Backbone
  Vector backbone: RCASBP(B)
  Backbone size w/o insert (bp): 11600
  Vector type: Retroviral ; avian expression
Growth in bacteria
  Bacterial resistance: Ampicillin, 100 μg/mL
  Growth temperature: 37°C
  Growth strain: DH5alpha
  Copy number: High Copy
Gene/Insert
  Gene/Insert name: Scleraxis (alt name: Scx)
  Species: M. musculus (mouse)
  Insert size (bp): 700
  Entrez Gene: Scx (a.k.a. BB114693, Bhlha41, Scl)
  Cloning method: Restriction Enzyme; 5′ cloning site ClaI (not destroyed); 3′ cloning site ClaI (not destroyed)
  Sequencing primers: 5′ RCAS-F
Terms and licenses: Academic/Nonprofit Terms; Industry Terms: Not Available to Industry
How to cite: RCAS(B) mScx (CT#1035) was a gift from Cliff Tabin (Addgene plasmid # 13899 ; http://n2t.net/addgene:13899 ; RRID:Addgene_13899)
