[The description below was written by a language model from this plasmid's Addgene catalogue record.]
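Description:
RCAS(B) mScx is a retroviral construct for misexpressing mouse Scleraxis (Scx) in avian cells and embryos. It is built on RCASBP(B), a backbone of about 11.6 kb from the RCAS family of replication-competent avian retroviral vectors derived from Rous sarcoma virus. In this family the viral src oncogene has been replaced by a cloning site, BP denotes the Bryan high-titre polymerase version, and the (B) designation refers to the subgroup B envelope, which determines which avian cells can be infected. In bacteria the plasmid is maintained as a high-copy, ampicillin-selected clone. The record includes no feature table, so individual elements such as the origin of replication and the LTRs are not itemised.

The payload is an insert of roughly 700 bp carrying mouse Scx, which encodes a basic helix-loop-helix transcription factor (also catalogued as Bhlha41). It was inserted into the ClaI site, which is retained at both ends of the insert. Because the same enzyme flanks both ends, orientation is not enforced by the cloning strategy, and the record does not explicitly state the orientation. No separate promoter is listed. In RCAS vectors generally, a gene placed at the ClaI site is expressed from a spliced message driven by the viral LTR, and no tags or reporters are recorded. Because the vector retains the viral genes needed for replication, transfected or infected permissive avian cells produce infectious virus that spreads through neighbouring tissue, giving broad and sustained transgene expression. The associated publication concerns a somitic compartment of tendon progenitors, which is consistent with using this construct for Scx gain-of-function experiments in chick embryos.
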