>Addgene plasmid #13899 | RCAS(B) mScx (CT#1035) | addgene partial sequence | sequence record 55681 | RCAS-F 5'-ACATGGGTGGTGGTATAGCGCTTGCG-3'
GCTATTGGTAATTGTGAAATACGCTTTTGTCTGTGTGCTGCAGGAGCTGAGCTGACTCTGCTGGTGGCCT
CGCGTACCACTGTGGCATCGATTCTAGACCACTGTGGCCAGGCGGTAGCTGGGACGTGCAGCCGACCACC
ATGTCCTTCGCCATGCTGCGTTCAGCGCCGCCGCCGGGTCGCTACCTGTACCCTGAGGTGAGCCCGCTGT
CGGAGGATGAGGACCGCGGAAGCGAGAGCTCGGGCTCCGACGAGAAACCCTGCCGTGTGCATGCTGCGCG
CTGTGGCCTCCAGGGCGCCCGGCGGCGGGCAGGAGGACGGAGGGCCGCGGGTAGCGGGCCAGGACCCGGG
GGGCGGCCAGGCCGCGAGCCCCGGCAGCGGCACACAGCGAATGCGCGCGAGCGGGACCGCACCAACAGCG
TGAACACGGCCTTCACTGCGCTGCGCACACTCATCCCCACCGAGCCAGCGGACCGCAAGCTCTCCAAGAT
TGAGACGCTGCGCCTGGCCTCCAGCTACATTTCTCACCTGGGCAATGTGCTGCTGGTGGGTGAGGCCTGT
GGCGACGGGCAACCATGCCACTCGGGACCCGCTTTCTTCCACAGCGGTCGTGCGGGCAGCCCACTGCCAC
CGCCGCCGCCGCCACCACCACTGGCCAGAGACGGCGGCGAGAACACCCAGCCCAAACAGATCTGCACCTT
CTGCCTCAGCAACCAGAGAAAGTTGAGCAAAGACCGTGACAGAAAGACGGCGATTCGAAGTT
